>Addgene plasmid #126181 | pBbS12k-RFP | addgene full sequence | sequence record 247748 | Addgene NGS Result
GACGTCTTGATGGCTAGCTCAGTCCTAGGTACAATGCTAGCAGGTTTAATCGAATTCAAAAGATCTTTTA
AGAAGGAGATATACATATGGCGAGTAGCGAAGACGTTATCAAAGAGTTCATGCGTTTCAAAGTTCGTATG
GAAGGTTCCGTTAACGGTCACGAGTTCGAAATCGAAGGTGAAGGTGAAGGTCGTCCGTACGAAGGTACCC
AGACCGCTAAACTGAAAGTTACCAAAGGTGGTCCGCTGCCGTTCGCTTGGGACATCCTGTCCCCGCAGTT
CCAGTACGGTTCCAAAGCTTACGTTAAACACCCGGCTGACATCCCGGACTACCTGAAACTGTCCTTCCCG
GAAGGTTTCAAATGGGAACGTGTTATGAACTTCGAAGACGGTGGTGTTGTTACCGTTACCCAGGACTCCT
CCCTGCAAGACGGTGAGTTCATCTACAAAGTTAAACTGCGTGGTACCAACTTCCCGTCCGACGGTCCGGT
TATGCAGAAAAAAACCATGGGTTGGGAAGCTTCCACCGAACGTATGTACCCGGAAGACGGTGCTCTGAAA
GGTGAAATCAAAATGCGTCTGAAACTGAAAGACGGTGGTCACTACGACGCTGAAGTTAAAACCACCTACA
TGGCTAAAAAACCGGTTCAGCTGCCGGGTGCTTACAAAACCGACATCAAACTGGACATCACCTCCCACAA
CGAAGACTACACCATCGTTGAACAGTACGAACGTGCTGAAGGTCGTCACTCCACCGGTGCTTAAGGATCC
AAACTCGAGTAAGGATCTCCAGGCATCAAATAAAACGAAAGGCTCAGTCGAAAGACTGGGCCTTTCGTTT
TATCTGTTGTTTGTCGGTGAACGCTCTCTACTAGAGTCACACTGGCTCACCTTCGGGTGGGCCTTTCTGC
GTTTATACCTAGGGTACGGGTTTTGCTGCCCGCAAACGGGCTGTTCTGGTGTTGCTAGTTTGTTATCAGA
ATCGCAGATCCGGCTTCAGCCGGTTTGCCGGCTGAAAGCGCTATTTCTTCCAGAATTGCCATGATTTTTT
CCCCACGGGAGGCGTCACTGGCTCCCGTGTTGTCGGCAGCTTTGATTCGATAAGCAGCATCGCCTGTTTC
AGGCTGTCTATGTGTGACTGTTGAGCTGTAACAAGTTGTCTCAGGTGTTCAATTTCATGTTCTAGTTGCT
TTGTTTTACTGGTTTCACCTGTTCTATTAGGTGTTACATGCTGTTCATCTGTTACATTGTCGATCTGTTC
ATGGTGAACAGCTTTGAATGCACCAAAAACTCGTAAAAGCTCTGATGTATCTATCTTTTTTACACCGTTT
TCATCTGTGCATATGGACAGTTTTCCCTTTGATATGTAACGGTGAACAGTTGTTCTACTTTTGTTTGTTA
GTCTTGATGCTTCACTGATAGATACAAGAGCCATAAGAACCTCAGATCCTTCCGTATTTAGCCAGTATGT
TCTCTAGTGTGGTTCGTTGTTTTTGCGTGAGCCATGAGAACGAACCATTGAGATCATACTTACTTTGCAT
GTCACTCAAAAATTTTGCCTCAAAACTGGTGAGCTGAATTTTTGCAGTTAAAGCATCGTGTAGTGTTTTT
CTTAGTCCGTTATGTAGGTAGGAATCTGATGTAATGGTTGTTGGTATTTTGTCACCATTCATTTTTATCT
GGTTGTTCTCAAGTTCGGTTACGAGATCCATTTGTCTATCTAGTTCAACTTGGAAAATCAACGTATCAGT
CGGGCGGCCTCGCTTATCAACCACCAATTTCATATTGCTGTAAGTGTTTAAATCTTTACTTATTGGTTTC
AAAACCCATTGGTTAAGCCTTTTAAACTCATGGTAGTTATTTTCAAGCATTAACATGAACTTAAATTCAT
CAAGGCTAATCTCTATATTTGCCTTGTGAGTTTTCTTTTGTGTTAGTTCTTTTAATAACCACTCATAAAT
CCTCATAGAGTATTTGTTTTCAAAAGACTTAACATGTTCCAGATTATATTTTATGAATTTTTTTAACTGG
AAAAGATAAGGCAATATCTCTTCACTAAAAACTAATTCTAATTTTTCGCTTGAGAACTTGGCATAGTTTG
TCCACTGGAAAATCTCAAAGCCTTTAACCAAAGGATTCCTGATTTCCACAGTTCTCGTCATCAGCTCTCT
GGTTGCTTTAGCTAATACACCATAAGCATTTTCCCTACTGATGTTCATCATCTGAGCGTATTGGTTATAA
GTGAACGATACCGTCCGTTCTTTCCTTGTAGGGTTTTCAATCGTGGGGTTGAGTAGTGCCACACAGCATA
AAATTAGCTTGGTTTCATGCTCCGTTAAGTCATAGCGACTAATCGCTAGTTCATTTGCTTTGAAAACAAC
TAATTCAGACATACATCTCAATTGGTCTAGGTGATTTTAATCACTATACCAATTGAGATGGGCTAGTCAA
TGATAATTACTAGTCCTTTTCCCGGGTGATCTGGGTATCTGTAAATTCTGCTAGACCTTTGCTGGAAAAC
TTGTAAATTCTGCTAGACCCTCTGTAAATTCCGCTAGACCTTTGTGTGTTTTTTTTGTTTATATTCAAGT
GGTTATAATTTATAGAATAAAGAAAGAATAAAAAAAGATAAAAAGAATAGATCCCAGCCCTGTGTATAAC
TCACTACTTTAGTCAGTTCCGCAGTATTACAAAAGGATGTCGCAAACGCTGTTTGCTCCTCTACAAAACA
GACCTTAAAACCCTAAAGGCTTAAGTAGCACCCTCGCAAGCTCGGGCAAATCGCTGAATATTCCTTTTGT
CTCCGACCATCAGGCACCTGAGTCGCTGTCTTTTTCGTGACATTCAGTTCGCTGCGCTCACGGCTCTGGC
AGTGAATGGGGGTAAATGGCACTACAGGCGCCTTTTATGGATTCATGCAAGGAAACTACCCATAATACAA
GAAAAGCCCGTCACGGGCTTCTCAGGGCGTTTTATGGCGGGTCTGCTATGTGGTGCTATCTGACTTTTTG
CTGTTCAGCAGTTCCTGCCCTCTGATTTTCCAGTCTGACCACTTCGGATTATCCCGTGACAGGTCATTCA
GACTGGCTAATGCACCCAGTAAGGCAGCGGTATCATCAACAGGCTTACCCGTCTTACTGTCCCTAGTGCT
TGGATTCTCACCAATAAAAAACGCCCGGCGGCAACCGAGCGTTCTGAACAAATCCAGATGGAGTTCTGAG
GTCATTACTGGATCTATCAACAGGAGTCCAAGCGAGCTCTCGAACCCCAGAGTCCCGCTCAGAAGAACTC
GTCAAGAAGGCGATAGAAGGCGATGCGCTGCGAATCGGGAGCGGCGATACCGTAAAGCACGAGGAAGCGG
TCAGCCCATTCGCCGCCAAGCTCTTCAGCAATATCACGGGTAGCCAACGCTATGTCCTGATAGCGGTCCG
CCACACCCAGCCGGCCACAGTCGATGAATCCAGAAAAGCGGCCATTTTCCACCATGATATTCGGCAAGCA
GGCATCGCCATGGGTCACGACGAGATCCTCGCCGTCGGGCATGCGCGCCTTGAGCCTGGCGAACAGTTCG
GCTGGCGCGAGCCCCTGATGCTCTTCGTCCAGATCATCCTGATCGACAAGACCGGCTTCCATCCGAGTAC
GTGCTCGCTCGATGCGATGTTTCGCTTGGTGGTCGAATGGGCAGGTAGCCGGATCAAGCGTATGCAGCCG
CCGCATTGCATCAGCCATGATGGATACTTTCTCGGCAGGAGCAAGGTGAGATGACAGGAGATCCTGCCCC
GGCACTTCGCCCAATAGCAGCCAGTCCCTTCCCGCTTCAGTGACAACGTCGAGCACAGCTGCGCAAGGAA
CGCCCGTCGTGGCCAGCCACGATAGCCGCGCTGCCTCGTCCTGCAGTTCATTCAGGGCACCGGACAGGTC
GGTCTTGACAAAAAGAACCGGGCGCCCCTGCGCTGACAGCCGGAACACGGCGGCATCAGAGCAGCCGATT
GTCTGTTGTGCCCAGTCATAGCCGAATAGCCTCTCCACCCAAGCGGCCGGAGAACCTGCGTGCAATCCAT
CTTGTTCAATCATGCGAAACGATCCTCATCCTGTCTCTTGATCAGATCATGATCCCCTGCGCCATCAGAT
CCTTGGCGGCAAGAAAGCCATCCAGTTTACTTTGCAGGGCTTCCCAACCTTACCAGAGGGCGCCCCAGCT
GGCAATTCC
Features (pLannotate 1.2.2; 9 found; start..end, strand, type, name):
     13..41      +  promoter       J23119 promoter (fragment): bacterial promoter (Registry of Standard Biological Parts BBa J23119)
     87..764     +  CDS            mRFP1: monomeric derivative of DsRed (Campbell et al., 2002)
    797..868     +  terminator     rrnB T1 terminator: transcription terminator T1 from the E. coli rrnB gene
    884..911     +  terminator     T7Te terminator: phage T7 early transcription terminator
   1442..2392    -  CDS            Rep101: RepA protein needed for replication with the pSC101 origin; rep101
   2440..2662    -  rep_origin     pSC101 ori: low-copy replication origin that requires the Rep101 protein
   3154..3248    -  terminator     lambda t0 terminator: transcription terminator from phage lambda
   3282..4073    -  CDS            neo: KKA2_KLEPN - Also known as kan, nptII. Experimental evidence at protein level: Swiss-Prot protein existence level 1. Resistance to kanamycin, neomycin, paromomycin, ribostamycin, butirosin and gentamicin B. From Klebsiella pneumoniae.
   4105..4209    -  CDS            tnpA (fragment): TN5P_ECOLX - Also known as tnp. Experimental evidence at protein level: Swiss-Prot protein existence level 1. Mediates transposition of transposon Tn5 by a 'cut and paste' mechanism. First, the monomeric transposase binds the 19 bp inverted DNA repeats flanking the transposon. Then, dimerization of the DNA- bound transposase creates a synaptic DNA complex. After nicking of the first DNA strand, excision of the transposon proceeds through a series of intermediates. The transposase then mediates the insertion of the transposon at a new site by strand transfer. The activity of the wild- type tran
