[The description below was written by a language model from this plasmid's Addgene catalogue record and pLannotate feature annotations shown in this document.]
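Description:
pBbS12k-RFP is a low-copy bacterial expression vector for Escherichia coli built on the pBb (BglBrick) backbone and intended for constitutive expression in synthetic biology work. It replicates from the pSC101 origin, which depends on the plasmid-encoded Rep101 (RepA) protein also present in the backbone; this system accounts for the low copy number in the record. Selection is by kanamycin, conferred by a neo/nptII aminoglycoside phosphotransferase gene followed by a lambda t0 terminator. A short fragment annotated as Tn5 transposase next to the resistance gene is most likely leftover flanking sequence from the Tn5 origin of the marker, not a functional element.

The payload is a 678 bp synthetic RFP coding sequence, identified in the feature table as mRFP1, the monomeric DsRed derivative. The catalogue gives the promoter as J23151, a member of the Anderson family of constitutive sigma-70 promoters. The automated annotation instead labels this short upstream region as a fragment of J23119, the family's consensus member, which is what one would expect given how similar these promoters are. Transcription is terminated downstream of the reporter by tandem rrnB T1 and T7Te terminators, insulating the cassette from the replication functions. No repressor or inducer-responsive element is annotated, in keeping with the constitutive design.

Because the vector is BglBrick compatible, the RFP gene can act as a replaceable placeholder for genes of interest, and its fluorescence reports the expression level given by this particular combination of promoter and origin. The associated work concerns characterising and selecting E. coli expression vectors.
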