Addgene plasmid #126181: pBbS12k-RFP
Purpose: Constitutive expression vector for Escherichia coli. BglBrick compatible.
Depositing lab: Nigel Scrutton. Depositing organization: University of Manchester. Publication: SelProm: A Queryable and Predictive Expression Vector Selection Tool for Escherichia coli. Jervis AJ, Carbonell P, Taylor S, Sung R, Dunstan MS, Robinson CJ, Breitling R, Takano E, Scrutton NS. ACS Synth Biol. 2019 Mar 18. doi: 10.1021/acssynbio.8b00399. PubMed 30870592.
Backbone
  Vector backbone: pBb
  Backbone size w/o insert (bp): 3590
  Vector type: Bacterial Expression, Synthetic Biology
Growth in bacteria
  Bacterial resistance: Kanamycin, 50 μg/mL
  Growth temperature: 37°C
  Growth strain: DH5alpha
  Growth instructions: Grow bacterial cultures in 30µM Kanamycin
  Copy number: Low Copy
Gene/Insert
  Gene/Insert name: RFP
  Species: Synthetic
  Insert size (bp): 678
  Promoter: J23151
  Cloning method: Unknown
  Sequencing primers: 5′ CTGCGCCATCAGATCCTTGG
Terms and licenses: Academic/Nonprofit Terms; Industry Terms: Not Available to Industry
Depositor comments: Grow bacterial cultures in 30 micromolar Kanamycin. Cloning method was In-Fusion.
How to cite: pBbS12k-RFP was a gift from Nigel Scrutton (Addgene plasmid # 126181 ; http://n2t.net/addgene:126181 ; RRID:Addgene_126181)
